>Addgene plasmid #248136 | pFUW-Syb2-R56L | addgene full sequence | sequence record 493401 | Addgene NGS Result
TCGACGGATCGGGAGATCTCCCGATCCCCTATGGTGCACTCTCAGTACAATCTGCTCTGATGCCGCATAG
TTAAGCCAGTATCTGCTCCCTGCTTGTGTGTTGGAGGTCGCTGAGTAGTGCGCGAGCAAAATTTAAGCTA
CAACAAGGCAAGGCTTGACCGACAATTGCATGAAGAATCTGCTTAGGGTTAGGCGTTTTGCGCTGCTTCG
CGATGTACGGGCCAGATATACGCGTTGACATTGATTATTGACTAGTTATTAATAGTAATCAATTACGGGG
TCATTAGTTCATAGCCCATATATGGAGTTCCGCGTTACATAACTTACGGTAAATGGCCCGCCTGGCTGAC
CGCCCAACGACCCCCGCCCATTGACGTCAATAATGACGTATGTTCCCATAGTAACGCCAATAGGGACTTT
CCATTGACGTCAATGGGTGGAGTATTTACGGTAAACTGCCCACTTGGCAGTACATCAAGTGTATCATATG
CCAAGTACGCCCCCTATTGACGTCAATGACGGTAAATGGCCCGCCTGGCATTATGCCCAGTACATGACCT
TATGGGACTTTCCTACTTGGCAGTACATCTACGTATTAGTCATCGCTATTACCATGGTGATGCGGTTTTG
GCAGTACATCAATGGGCGTGGATAGCGGTTTGACTCACGGGGATTTCCAAGTCTCCACCCCATTGACGTC
AATGGGAGTTTGTTTTGGCACCAAAATCAACGGGACTTTCCAAAATGTCGTAACAACTCCGCCCCATTGA
CGCAAATGGGCGGTAGGCGTGTACGGTGGGAGGTCTATATAAGCAGCGCGTTTTGCCTGTACTGGGTCTC
TCTGGTTAGACCAGATCTGAGCCTGGGAGCTCTCTGGCTAACTAGGGAACCCACTGCTTAAGCCTCAATA
AAGCTTGCCTTGAGTGCTTCAAGTAGTGTGTGCCCGTCTGTTGTGTGACTCTGGTAACTAGAGATCCCTC
AGACCCTTTTAGTCAGTGTGGAAAATCTCTAGCAGTGGCGCCCGAACAGGGACTTGAAAGCGAAAGGGAA
ACCAGAGGAGCTCTCTCGACGCAGGACTCGGCTTGCTGAAGCGCGCACGGCAAGAGGCGAGGGGCGGCGA
CTGGTGAGTACGCCAAAAATTTTGACTAGCGGAGGCTAGAAGGAGAGAGATGGGTGCGAGAGCGTCAGTA
TTAAGCGGGGGAGAATTAGATCGCGATGGGAAAAAATTCGGTTAAGGCCAGGGGGAAAGAAAAAATATAA
ATTAAAACATATAGTATGGGCAAGCAGGGAGCTAGAACGATTCGCAGTTAATCCTGGCCTGTTAGAAACA
TCAGAAGGCTGTAGACAAATACTGGGACAGCTACAACCATCCCTTCAGACAGGATCAGAAGAACTTAGAT
CATTATATAATACAGTAGCAACCCTCTATTGTGTGCATCAAAGGATAGAGATAAAAGACACCAAGGAAGC
TTTAGACAAGATAGAGGAAGAGCAAAACAAAAGTAAGACCACCGCACAGCAAGCGGCCGCTGATCTTCAG
ACCTGGAGGAGGAGATATGAGGGACAATTGGAGAAGTGAATTATATAAATATAAAGTAGTAAAAATTGAA
CCATTAGGAGTAGCACCCACCAAGGCAAAGAGAAGAGTGGTGCAGAGAGAAAAAAGAGCAGTGGGAATAG
GAGCTTTGTTCCTTGGGTTCTTGGGAGCAGCAGGAAGCACTATGGGCGCAGCGTCAATGACGCTGACGGT
ACAGGCCAGACAATTATTGTCTGGTATAGTGCAGCAGCAGAACAATTTGCTGAGGGCTATTGAGGCGCAA
CAGCATCTGTTGCAACTCACAGTCTGGGGCATCAAGCAGCTCCAGGCAAGAATCCTGGCTGTGGAAAGAT
ACCTAAAGGATCAACAGCTCCTGGGGATTTGGGGTTGCTCTGGAAAACTCATTTGCACCACTGCTGTGCC
TTGGAATGCTAGTTGGAGTAATAAATCTCTGGAACAGATTTGGAATCACACGACCTGGATGGAGTGGGAC
AGAGAAATTAACAATTACACAAGCTTAATACACTCCTTAATTGAAGAATCGCAAAACCAGCAAGAAAAGA
ATGAACAAGAATTATTGGAATTAGATAAATGGGCAAGTTTGTGGAATTGGTTTAACATAACAAATTGGCT
GTGGTATATAAAATTATTCATAATGATAGTAGGAGGCTTGGTAGGTTTAAGAATAGTTTTTGCTGTACTT
TCTATAGTGAATAGAGTTAGGCAGGGATATTCACCATTATCGTTTCAGACCCACCTCCCAACCCCGAGGG
GACCCGACAGGCCCGAAGGAATAGAAGAAGAAGGTGGAGAGAGAGACAGAGACAGATCCATTCGATTAGT
GAACGGATCGGCACTGCGTGCGCCAATTCTGCAGACAAATGGCAGTATTCATCCACAATTTTAAAAGAAA
AGGGGGGATTGGGGGGTACAGTGCAGGGGAAAGAATAGTAGACATAATAGCAACAGACATACAAACTAAA
GAATTACAAAAACAAATTACAAAAATTCAAAATTTTCGGGTTTATTACAGGGACAGCAGAGATCCAGTTT
GGTTAATTAACCCGTGTCGGCTCCAGATCTGGCCTCCGCGCCGGGTTTTGGCGCCTCCCGCGGGCGCCCC
CCTCCTCACGGCGAGCGCTGCCACGTCAGACGAAGGGCGCAGCGAGCGTCCTGATCCTTCCGCCCGGACG
CTCAGGACAGCGGCCCGCTGCTCATAAGACTCGGCCTTAGAACCCCAGTATCAGCAGAAGGACATTTTAG
GACGGGACTTGGGTGACTCTAGGGCACTGGTTTTCTTTCCAGAGAGCGGAACAGGCGAGGAAAAGTAGTC
CCTTCTCGGCGATTCTGCGGAGGGATCTCCGTGGGGCGGTGAACGCCGATGATTATATAAGGACGCGCCG
GGTGTGGCACAGCTAGTTCCGTCGCAGCCGGGATTTGGGTCGCGGTTCTTGTTTGTGGATCGCTGTGATC
GTCACTTGGTGAGTAGCGGGCTGCTGGGCTGGCCGGGGCTTTCGTGGCCGCCGGGCCGCTCGGTGGGACG
GAAGCGTGTGGAGAGACCGCCAAGGGCTGTAGTCTGGGTCCGCGAGCAAGGTTGCCCTGAACTGGGGGTT
GGGGGGAGCGCAGCAAAATGGCGGCTGTTCCCGAGTCTTGAATGGAAGACGCTTGTGAGGCGGGCTGTGA
GGTCGTTGAAACAAGGTGGGGGGCATGGTGGGCGGCAAGAACCCAAGGTCTTGAGGCCTTCGCTAATGCG
GGAAAGCTCTTATTCGGGTGAGATGGGCTGGGGCACCATCTGGGGACCCTGACGTGAAGTTTGTCACTGA
CTGGAGAACTCGGTTTGTCGTCTGTTGCGGGGGCGGCAGTTATGGCGGTGCCGTTGGGCAGTGCACCCGT
ACCTTTGGGAGCGCGCGCCCTCGTCGTGTCGTGACGTCACCCGTTCTGTTGGCTTATAATGCAGGGTGGG
GCCACCTGCCGGTAGGTGTGCGGTAGGCTTTTCTCCGTCGCAGGACGCAGGGTTCGGGCCTAGGGTAGGC
TCTCCTGAATCGACAGGCGCCGGACCTCTGGTGAGGGGAGGGATAAGTGAGGCGTCAGTTTCTTTGGTCG
GTTTTATGTACCTATCTTCTTAAGTAGCTGAAGCTCCGGTTTTGAACTATGCGCTCGGGGTTGGCGAGTG
TGTTTTGTGAAGTTTTTTAGGCACCTTTTGAAATGTAATCATTTGGGTCAATATGTAATTTTCAGTGTTA
GACTAGTAAATTGTCCGCTAAATTCTGGCCGTTTTTGGCTTTTTTGTTAGACGAAGCTTGGGCTGCAGGT
CGACTCTAGAGGATCGAATTCATGTCGGCTACCGCTGCCACCGTCCCGCCTGCCGCCCCGGCCGGCGAGG
GTGGCCCCCCTGCACCTCCTCCAAATCTTACCAGTAACAGGAGACTGCAGCAGACCCAGGCCCAGGTGGA
TGAGGTGGTGGACATCATGAGGGTGAATGTGGACAAGGTCCTGGAGCTGGACCAGAAGCTATCGGAACTG
GATGATCGCGCAGATGCCCTCCAGGCAGGGGCCTCCCAGTTTGAAACAAGTGCAGCCAAGCTCAAGCGCA
AATACTGGTGGAAAAACCTCAAGATGATGATCATCTTGGGAGTGATTTGCGCCATCATCCTCATCATCAT
CATCGTTTACTTCAGCACTTAAGGATCCGTTAACAATTCGATATCAAGCTTATCGATAATCAACCTCTGG
ATTACAAAATTTGTGAAAGATTGACTGGTATTCTTAACTATGTTGCTCCTTTTACGCTATGTGGATACGC
TGCTTTAATGCCTTTGTATCATGCTATTGCTTCCCGTATGGCTTTCATTTTCTCCTCCTTGTATAAATCC
TGGTTGCTGTCTCTTTATGAGGAGTTGTGGCCCGTTGTCAGGCAACGTGGCGTGGTGTGCACTGTGTTTG
CTGACGCAACCCCCACTGGTTGGGGCATTGCCACCACCTGTCAGCTCCTTTCCGGGACTTTCGCTTTCCC
CCTCCCTATTGCCACGGCGGAACTCATCGCCGCCTGCCTTGCCCGCTGCTGGACAGGGGCTCGGCTGTTG
GGCACTGACAATTCCGTGGTGTTGTCGGGGAAATCATCGTCCTTTCCTTGGCTGCTCGCCTGTGTTGCCA
CCTGGATTCTGCGCGGGACGTCCTTCTGCTACGTCCCTTCGGCCCTCAATCCAGCGGACCTTCCTTCCCG
CGGCCTGCTGCCGGCTCTGCGGCCTCTTCCGCGTCTTCGCCTTCGCCCTCAGACGAGTCGGATCTCCCTT
TGGGCCGCCTCCCCGCATCGATACCGTCGACCTCGAGACCTAGAAAAACATGGAGCAATCACAAGTAGCA
ATACAGCAGCTACCAATGCTGATTGTGCCTGGCTAGAAGCACAAGAGGAGGAGGAGGTGGGTTTTCCAGT
CACACCTCAGGTACCTTTAAGACCAATGACTTACAAGGCAGCTGTAGATCTTAGCCACTTTTTAAAAGAA
AAGGGGGGACTGGAAGGGCTAATTCACTCCCAACGAAGACAAGATATCCTTGATCTGTGGATCTACCACA
CACAAGGCTACTTCCCTGATTGGCAGAACTACACACCAGGGCCAGGGATCAGATATCCACTGACCTTTGG
ATGGTGCTACAAGCTAGTACCAGTTGAGCAAGAGAAGGTAGAAGAAGCCAATGAAGGAGAGAACACCCGC
TTGTTACACCCTGTGAGCCTGCATGGGATGGATGACCCGGAGAGAGAAGTATTAGAGTGGAGGTTTGACA
GCCGCCTAGCATTTCATCACATGGCCCGAGAGCTGCATCCGGACTGTACTGGGTCTCTCTGGTTAGACCA
GATCTGAGCCTGGGAGCTCTCTGGCTAACTAGGGAACCCACTGCTTAAGCCTCAATAAAGCTTGCCTTGA
GTGCTTCAAGTAGTGTGTGCCCGTCTGTTGTGTGACTCTGGTAACTAGAGATCCCTCAGACCCTTTTAGT
CAGTGTGGAAAATCTCTAGCAGGGCCCGTTTAAACCCGCTGATCAGCCTCGACTGTGCCTTCTAGTTGCC
AGCCATCTGTTGTTTGCCCCTCCCCCGTGCCTTCCTTGACCCTGGAAGGTGCCACTCCCACTGTCCTTTC
CTAATAAAATGAGGAAATTGCATCGCATTGTCTGAGTAGGTGTCATTCTATTCTGGGGGGTGGGGTGGGG
CAGGACAGCAAGGGGGAGGATTGGGAAGACAATAGCAGGCATGCTGGGGATGCGGTGGGCTCTATGGCTT
CTGAGGCGGAAAGAACCAGCTGGGGCTCTAGGGGGTATCCCC
[124 nt withheld, positions 5853-5976]
C
[91 nt withheld, positions 5978-6068]
A
[49 nt withheld, positions 6070-6118]
CCTTTGACGTTGGAGTCCACGTTCTTT
[37 nt withheld, positions 6146-6182]
ACCCTATCTCGGTCTATTCTTTTGATTTATAAGGGATTTTGCCGATTTCGGCCTATTGGTTAAAAAATGA
GCTGATTTAACAAAAATTTAACGCGAATTAATTCTGTGGAATGTGTGTCAGTTAGGGTGTGGAAAGTCCC
CAGGCTCCCCAGCAGGCAGAAGTATGCAAAGCATGCATCTCAATTAGTCAGCAACCAGGTGTGGAAAGTC
CCCAGGCTCCCCAGCAGGCAGAAGTATGCAAAGCATGCATCTCAATTAGTCAGCAACCATAGTCCCGCCC
CTAACTCCGCCCATCCCGCCCCTAACTCCGCCCAGTTCCGCCCATTCTCCGCCCCATGGCTGACTAATTT
TTTTTATTTATGCAGAGGCCGAGGCCGCCTCTGCCTCTGAGCTATTCCAGAAGTAGTGAGGAGGCTTTTT
TGGAGGCCTAGGCTTTTGCAAAAAGCTCCCGGGAGCTTGTATATCCATTTTCGGATCTGATCAGCACGTG
TTGACAATTAATCATCGGCATAGTATATCGGCATAGTATAATACGACAAGGTGAGGAACTAAACCATGGC
CAAGTTGACCAGTGCCGTTCCGGTGCTCACCGCGCGCGACGTCGCCGGAGCGGTCGAGTTCTGGACCGAC
CGGCTCGGGTTCTCCCGGGACTTCGTGGAGGACGACTTCGCCGGTGTGGTCCGGGACGACGTGACCCTGT
TCATCAGCGCGGTCCAGGACCAGGTGGTGCCGGACAACACCCTGGCCTGGGTGTGGGTGCGCGGCCTGGA
CGAGCTGTACGCCGAGTGGTCGGAGGTCGTGTCCACGAACTTCCGGGACGCCTCCGGGCCGGCCATGACC
GAGATCGGCGAGCAGCCGTGGGGGCGGGAGTTCGCCCTGCGCGACCCGGCCGGCAACTGCGTGCACTTCG
TGGCCGAGGAGCAGGACTGACACGTGCTACGAGATTTCGATTCCACCGCCGCCTTCTATGAAAGGTTGGG
CTTCGGAATCGTTTTCCGGGACGCCGGCTGGATGATCCTCCAGCGCGGGGATCTCATGCTGGAGTTCTTC
GCCCACCCCAACTTGTTTATTGCAGCTTATAATGGTTACAAATAAAGCAATAGCATCACAAATTTCACAA
ATAAAGCATTTTTTTCACTGCATTCTAGTTGTGGTTTGTCCAAACTCATCAATGTATCTTATCATGTCTG
TATACCGTCGACCTCTAGCTAGAGCTTGGCGTAATCATGGTCATAGCTGTTTCCTGTGTGAAATTGTTAT
CCGCTCACAATTCCACACAACATACGAGCCGGAAGCATAAAGTGTAAAGCCTGGGGTGCCTAATGAGTGA
GCTAACTCACATTAATTGCGTTGCGCTCACTGCCCGCTTTCCAGTCGGGAAACCTGTCGTGCCAGCTGCA
TTAATGAATCGGCCAACGCGCGGGGAGAGGCGGTTTGCGTATTGGGCGCTCTTCCGCTTCCTCGCTCACT
GACTCGCTGCGCTCGGTCGTTCGGCTGCGGCGAGCGGTATCAGCTCACTCAAAGGCGGTAATACGGTTAT
CCACAGAATCAGGGGATAACGCAGGAAAGAACATGTGAGCAAAAGGCCAGCAAAAGGCCAGGAACCGTAA
AAAGGCCGCGTTGCTGGCGTTTTTCCATAGGCTCCGCCCCCCTGACGAGCATCACAAAAATCGACGCTCA
AGTCAGAGGTGGCGAAACCCGACAGGACTATAAAGATACCAGGCGTTTCCCCCTGGAAGCTCCCTCGTGC
GCTCTCCTGTTCCGACCCTGCCGCTTACCGGATACCTGTCCGCCTTTCTCCCTTCGGGAAGCGTGGCGCT
TTCTCATAGCTCACGCTGTAGGTATCTCAGTTCGGTGTAGGTCGTTCGCTCCAAGCTGGGCTGTGTGCAC
GAACCCCCCGTTCAGCCCGACCGCTGCGCCTTATCCGGTAACTATCGTCTTGAGTCCAACCCGGTAAGAC
ACGACTTATCGCCACTGGCAGCAGCCACTGGTAACAGGATTAGCAGAGCGAGGTATGTAGGCGGTGCTAC
AGAGTTCTTGAAGTGGTGGCCTAACTACGGCTACACTAGAAGAACAGTATTTGGTATCTGCGCTCTGCTG
AAGCCAGTTACCTTCGGAAAAAGAGTTGGTAGCTCTTGATCCGGCAAACAAACCACCGCTGGTAGCGGTG
GTTTTTTTGTTTGCAAGCAGCAGATTACGCGCAGAAAAAAAGGATCTCAAGAAGATCCTTTGATCTTTTC
TACGGGGTCTGACGCTCAGTGGAACGAAAACTCACGTTAAGGGATTTTGGTCATGAGATTATCAAAAAGG
ATCTTCACCTAGATCCTTTTAAATTAAAAATGAAGTTTTAAATCAATCTAAAGTATATATGAGTAAACTT
GGTCTGACAGTTACCAATGCTTAATCAGTGAGGCACCTATCTCAGCGATCTGTCTATTTCGTTCATCCAT
AGTTGCCTGACTCCCCGTCGTGTAGATAACTACGATACGGGAGGGCTTACCATCTGGCCCCAGTGCTGCA
ATGATACCGCGAGACCCACGCTCACCGGCTCCAGATTTATCAGCAATAAACCAGCCAGCCGGAAGGGCCG
AGCGCAGAAGTGGTCCTGCAACTTTATCCGCCTCCATCCAGTCTATTAATTGTTGCCGGGAAGCTAGAGT
AAGTAGTTCGCCAGTTAATAGTTTGCGCAACGTTGTTGCCATTGCTACAGGCATCGTGGTGTCACGCTCG
TCGTTTGGTATGGCTTCATTCAGCTCCGGTTCCCAACGATCAAGGCGAGTTACATGATCCCCCATGTTGT
GCAAAAAAGCGGTTAGCTCCTTCGGTCCTCCGATCGTTGTCAGAAGTAAGTTGGCCGCAGTGTTATCACT
CATGGTTATGGCAGCACTGCATAATTCTCTTACTGTCATGCCATCCGTAAGATGCTTTTCTGTGACTGGT
GAGTACTCAACCAAGTCATTCTGAGAATAGTGTATGCGGCGACCGAGTTGCTCTTGCCCGGCGTCAATAC
GGGATAATACCGCGCCACATAGCAGAACTTTAAAAGTGCTCATCATTGGAAAACGTTCTTCGGGGCGAAA
ACTCTCAAGGATCTTACCGCTGTTGAGATCCAGTTCGATGTAACCCACTCGTGCACCCAACTGATCTTCA
GCATCTTTTACTTTCACCAGCGTTTCTGGGTGAGCAAAAACAGGAAGGCAAAATGCCGCAAAAAAGGGAA
TAAGGGCGACACGGAAATGTTGAATACTCATACTCTTCCTTTTTCAATATTATTGAAGCATTTATCAGGG
TTATTGTCTCATGAGCGGATACATATTTGAATGTATTTAGAAAAATAAACAAATAGGGGTTCCGCGCACA
TTTCCCCGAAAAGTGCCACCTGACG
Features (pLannotate 1.2.2; 31 found; start..end, strand, type, name):
     30..82      -  misc_feature   bom (fragment): basis of mobility region from pBR322
    237..616     +  enhancer       CMV enhancer: human cytomegalovirus immediate early enhancer
    617..816     +  promoter       CMV promoter: human cytomegalovirus (CMV) immediate early promoter
    834..1014    +  LTR            5' LTR (truncated): truncated 5' long terminal repeat (LTR) from HIV-1
   1061..1186    +  misc_feature   HIV-1 Ψ: packaging signal of human immunodeficiency virus type 1
   1170..1533    +  CDS            HIV-1 gag (fragment): gag protein from human immunodeficiency virus 1; gag
   1679..1912    +  misc_feature   RRE: The Rev response element (RRE) of HIV-1 allows for Rev-dependent mRNA export from the nucleus to the cytoplasm.
   2289..2389    +  CDS            Rev (fragment): human immunodeficiency virus 1 (HIV-1) Rev protein; rev; enhances nuclear export of unspliced and incompletely spliced viral mRNAs
   2439..2556    +  misc_feature   cPPT/CTS: central polypurine tract and central termination sequence of HIV-1
   2621..3832    +  promoter       UbC promoter: human ubiquitin C promoter
   3843..3865    -  misc_feature   MCS (fragment): pUC18/19 multiple cloning site
   3872..4219    +  CDS            Vamp2: VAMP2_MOUSE - Also known as Syb2. Experimental evidence at protein level: Swiss-Prot protein existence level 1. Involved in the targeting and/or fusion of transport vesicles to their target membrane (PubMed:9430681). Major SNARE protein of synaptic vesicles which mediates fusion of synaptic vesicles to release neurotransmitters. Essential for fast vesicular exocytosis and activity-dependent neurotransmitter release as well as fast endocytosis that mediates rapid reuse of synaptic vesicles (PubMed:15475946). Modulates the gating characteristics of the delayed rectifier voltage- dependent potass
   4235..4258    +  misc_feature   MCS (fragment): pBluescript multiple cloning site
   4258..4846    +  misc_feature   WPRE: woodchuck hepatitis virus posttranscriptional regulatory element
   4783..5364    +  CDS            nef (fragment): NEF_HV1H2 - Experimental evidence at protein level: Swiss-Prot protein existence level 1. Extracellular Nef protein targets CD4(+) T-lymphocytes for apoptosis by interacting with CXCR4 surface receptors. From Human immunodeficiency virus type 1 group M subtype B (isolate HXB2) (HIV-1).
   5371..5551    +  LTR            5' LTR (truncated): truncated 5' long terminal repeat (LTR) from HIV-1
   5583..5807    +  polyA_signal   bGH poly(A) signal: bovine growth hormone polyadenylation signal
   5811..5832    +  promoter       SV40 promoter (fragment): SV40 enhancer and early promoter
   5853..6281    +  rep_origin     f1 ori (sequence partly withheld): f1 bacteriophage origin of replication; arrow indicates direction of (+) strand synthesis
   6295..6624    +  promoter       SV40 promoter: SV40 enhancer and early promoter
   6672..6719    +  promoter       EM7 promoter: synthetic bacterial promoter&nbsp
   6738..7112    +  CDS            BleoR: antibiotic-binding protein; Sh ble from Streptoalloteichus hindustanus; confers resistance to bleomycin, phleomycin, and Zeocin™
   7122..7247    +  CDS            ble (fragment): BLE_KLEPN - Experimental evidence at protein level: Swiss-Prot protein existence level 1. Binding protein with a strong affinity to the bleomycin family of antibiotics. Binds to CL990; an antimitotic-antibiotic compound. From Klebsiella pneumoniae.
   7242..7363    +  polyA_signal   SV40 poly(A) signal: SV40 polyadenylation signal
   7436..7452    -  protein_bind   lac operator: The lac repressor binds to the lac operator to inhibit transcription in E. coli. This inhibition can be relieved by adding lactose or isopropyl-β-D-thiogalactopyranoside (IPTG). lac repressor encoded by lacI
   7460..7490    -  promoter       lac promoter: promoter for the E. coli lac operon
   7505..7526    -  protein_bind   CAP binding site: CAP binding activates transcription in the presence of cAMP. E. coli catabolite activator protein
   7539..7631    -  CDS            lacI (fragment): lac repressor; lacI; The lac repressor binds to the lac operator to inhibit transcription in E. coli. This inhibition can be relieved by adding lactose or isopropyl-β-D-thiogalactopyranoside (IPTG).
   7814..8402    -  rep_origin     ori: high-copy-number ColE1/pMB1/pBR322/pUC origin of replication
   8573..9433    -  CDS            AmpR: β-lactamase; bla; confers resistance to ampicillin, carbenicillin, and related antibiotics
   9434..9538    -  promoter       AmpR promoter: bla
