[The description below was written by a language model from this plasmid's Addgene catalogue record and pLannotate feature annotations shown in this document.]
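Description:
pFUW-Syb2-R56L is an HIV-1-based lentiviral transfer plasmid for mammalian expression, built on the pFUW backbone and carrying rat synaptobrevin-2 (Syb2, gene Vamp2) with the R56L substitution. It is propagated in E. coli as a high-copy plasmid through a ColE1/pUC-type origin and selected with ampicillin (AmpR under its own bla promoter). The backbone also contains an f1 origin and an SV40/EM7-driven BleoR cassette with an SV40 poly(A) signal. This cassette lies outside the LTR-flanked region, so it would not be packaged into virus.

The viral portion begins with a CMV enhancer/promoter fused to a truncated 5' LTR, an arrangement that drives genomic RNA transcription in packaging cells. It is followed by the Ψ packaging signal with a gag fragment, the RRE for Rev-dependent nuclear export, and the cPPT/CTS. The internal human ubiquitin C promoter drives the Vamp2 coding sequence, which was cloned between EcoRI and BamHI sites. A WPRE downstream enhances transcript expression, and the cassette ends in a truncated 3' LTR followed by a bGH poly(A) signal. No epitope tag or fluorescent reporter is annotated.

The annotated Vamp2 open reading frame spans about 350 bp, whereas the catalogue lists an insert size of 1161 bp. The sequenced record (9,567 nt) is also shorter than the listed backbone and insert sizes combined, and the record does not explain this difference. The associated publication concerns synaptobrevin-2 disease variants and the presynaptic active zone, which suggests the construct is used to express this SNARE mutant by lentiviral delivery to study its effect on synaptic vesicle fusion and neurotransmitter release.
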