Addgene plasmid #248136: pFUW-Syb2-R56L
Purpose: Mammalian expression lentiviral vector encoding the wild-type Synaptobrevin2 (Syb2) with R56L mutation
Depositing lab: Ege Kavalali. Depositing organization: Vanderbilt University. Publication: Synaptobrevin-2 disease variants reveal spatial constraints within the presynaptic active zone. Guzikowski NJ, Bagatelas ED, Shin OH, Khan YA, Esquivies L, Alten B, Brunger AT, Kavalali ET. Proc Natl Acad Sci U S A. 2025 Nov 4;122(44):e2507347122. doi: 10.1073/pnas.2507347122. Epub 2025 Oct 30. PubMed 41166419.
Backbone
  Vector backbone: pFUW
  Backbone size w/o insert (bp): 9124
  Vector type: Mammalian Expression
Growth in bacteria
  Bacterial resistance: Ampicillin, 100 μg/mL
  Growth temperature: 37°C
  Growth strain: DH5alpha
  Copy number: High Copy
Gene/Insert
  Gene/Insert name: Syb2-R56L
  Species: R. norvegicus (rat)
  Insert size (bp): 1161
  Mutation: R56L
  Entrez Gene: Vamp2 (a.k.a. RATVAMPB, RATVAMPIR, SYB, Syb2)
  Promoter: Ubiquitin
  Cloning method: Restriction Enzyme; 5′ cloning site EcoRI (not destroyed); 3′ cloning site BamHI (not destroyed)
  Sequencing primers: 5′ ttgaaatgtaatcatttgggtc; 3′ aggttgattatcgataagcttg
Resource information
  A portion of this plasmid was derived from a plasmid made by: Dr. David Baltimore
Terms and licenses: Academic/Nonprofit Terms; Industry Terms: Not Available to Industry
How to cite: pFUW-Syb2-R56L was a gift from Ege Kavalali (Addgene plasmid # 248136 ; http://n2t.net/addgene:248136 ; RRID:Addgene_248136)
