>Addgene plasmid #248136 | pFUW-Syb2-R56L | depositor partial sequence | sequence record 489227 | Syb2-R56L seq using pFUW 5-sequencing primer (ttgaaatgtaatcatttgggtc)
TGTCCGCTAAATTCTGGCCGTTTTTGGCTTTTTTGTTAGACGAAGCTTGGGCTGCAGGTCGACTCTAGAG
GATCGAATTCATGTCGGCTACCGCTGCCACCGTCCCGCCTGCCGCCCCGGCCGGCGAGGGTGGCCCCCCT
GCACCTCCTCCAAATCTTACCAGTAACAGGAGACTGCAGCAGACCCAGGCCCAGGTGGATGAGGTGGTGG
ACATCATGAGGGTGAATGTGGACAAGGTCCTGGAGCTGGACCAGAAGCTATCGGAACTGGATGATCGCGC
AGATGCCCTCCAGGCAGGGGCCTCCCAGTTTGAAACAAGTGCAGCCAAGCTCAAGCGCAAATACTGGTGG
AAAAACCTCAAGATGATGATCATCTTGGGAGTGATTTGCGCCATCATCCTCATCATCATCATCGTTTACT
TCAGCACTTAAGGATCCGTTAACAATTCGATATCAAGCTTATCGATAATCAACCTCTGGATTACAAAATT
TGTGAAAGATTGACTGGTATTCTTAACTATGTTGCTCCTTTTACGCTATGTGGATACGCTGCTTTAATGC
CTTTGTATCATGCTATTGCTTCCCGTATGGCTTTCATTTTCTCCTCCTTGTATAAATCCTGGTTGCTGTC
TCTTTATGAGGAGTTGTGGCCCGTTGTCAGGCAACGTGGCGTGGTGTGCACTGTGTTTGCTGACGCAACC
CCCACTGGTTGGGGCATTGCCACCACCTGTCAGCTCCTTTCCGGGACTTTCGCTTTCCCCCTCCCTATTG
CCACGGCGGAACTCATCGCCGCCTGCCTTGCCCGCTGCTGGACAGGGGCTCGGCTGTTGGGCACTGACAA
TTCCGTGGTGTTGTCGGGGAAATCATCGTCCTTTCCTTGGCTGCTCGCCTGTGTTGCCACCTGG
